Addgene plasmid #213299: GPRC6A-DuET
Purpose: The DuET construct encodes the named human GPCR engineered with a cleaved hemagglutinin signal peptide, a 5' FLAG and a 3' 1D4 epitope tag optimized for expression in mammalian cells and proteomics studies.
Depositing lab: Thomas Sakmar. Publication: Multiplexed selectivity screening of anti-GPCR antibodies. Dahl L, Kotliar IB, Bendes A, Dodig-Crnkovic T, Fromm S, Elofsson A, Uhlen M, Sakmar TP, Schwenk JM. Sci Adv. 2023 May 3;9(18):eadf9297. doi: 10.1126/sciadv.adf9297. Epub 2023 May 3. PubMed 37134173.
Backbone
  Vector backbone: pcDNA 3.1 (+)
  Vector type: Mammalian Expression
Growth in bacteria
  Bacterial resistance: Ampicillin, 100 μg/mL
  Growth temperature: 37°C
  Growth strain: DH5alpha
  Copy number: High Copy
Gene/Insert
  Gene/Insert name: GPRC6A (alt names: G protein-coupled receptor class C group 6 member A; bA86F4.3)
  Species: H. sapiens (human)
  Entrez Gene: GPRC6A (a.k.a. GPCR, bA86F4.3)
  Promoter: CMV, T7
  Tag / fusion protein: FLAG (N terminal on insert); 1D4 (C terminal on insert)
  Cloning method: Gibson Cloning
Terms and licenses: Academic/Nonprofit Terms; Industry Terms: Not Available to Industry
Depositor comments: Class: C, Family: Orphan. Ensembl ID: ENSG00000173612, Uniprot ID: Q5T6X5
How to cite: GPRC6A-DuET was a gift from Thomas Sakmar (Addgene plasmid # 213299 ; http://n2t.net/addgene:213299 ; RRID:Addgene_213299)
