[The description below was written by a language model from this plasmid's Addgene catalogue record and pLannotate feature annotations shown in this document.]
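Description:
GPRC6A-DuET is a mammalian expression plasmid built on the pcDNA 3.1 (+) backbone that carries the human class C orphan G protein-coupled receptor GPRC6A, a receptor annotated as responding to basic L-amino acids, divalent cations and osteocalcin. It is propagated in E. coli as a high-copy plasmid from a ColE1/pUC-type origin and selected with ampicillin through the β-lactamase gene. An f1 origin is also present. For selection in mammalian cells, the backbone carries an SV40 early promoter driving the neomycin phosphotransferase gene, followed by an SV40 polyadenylation signal. A short ble-like fragment annotated next to this cassette appears to be a sequence remnant, not a functional marker.

The receptor open reading frame sits downstream of the CMV immediate early enhancer and promoter and is terminated by the bovine growth hormone polyadenylation signal. A T7 promoter lies between the CMV promoter and the insert and would allow in vitro transcription. According to the record, the "DuET" design places a cleavable hemagglutinin signal peptide and a FLAG epitope at the N terminus of the receptor and a 1D4 epitope at the C terminus. The feature table detects the FLAG element just upstream of the GPRC6A coding sequence, but it does not separately annotate the signal peptide or the 1D4 tag. Some small hits, such as the truncated HIV-1 LTR fragment and the lac promoter/operator region, are likely backbone sequence matches with no functional role here.

The insert was assembled by Gibson cloning. The dual tags allow orthogonal capture and detection of the expressed receptor, and the construct is intended for expression in mammalian cells and for proteomics work, including multiplexed screening of anti-GPCR antibody selectivity.
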