Features (pLannotate 1.2.2; 21 found; start..end, strand, type, name):
     87..416     -  promoter       SV40 promoter: SV40 enhancer and early promoter
    430..858     -  rep_origin     f1 ori (sequence partly withheld): f1 bacteriophage origin of replication; arrow indicates direction of (+) strand synthesis
    879..900     -  promoter       SV40 promoter (fragment): SV40 enhancer and early promoter
    904..1128    -  polyA_signal   bGH poly(A) signal: bovine growth hormone polyadenylation signal
   1259..4036    -  CDS            GPRC6A: GPC6A_HUMAN - Experimental evidence at protein level: Swiss-Prot protein existence level 1. Receptor activated by amino acids with a preference for basic amino acids such as L-Lys, L-Arg and L-ornithine but also by small and polar amino acids. The L-alpha amino acids respond is augmented by divalent cations Ca(2+) and Mg(2+). Activated by extracellular calcium and osteocalcin. Seems to act through a G(q)/G(11) and G(i)-coupled pathway. Mediates the non-genomic effects of androgens in multiple tissue. May coordinate nutritional and hormonal anabolic signals through the sensing of extracellular
   4049..4069    -  CDS            3xFLAG (fragment): three tandem FLAG® epitope tags
   4162..4180    -  promoter       T7 promoter: promoter for bacteriophage T7 RNA polymerase
   4196..4229    -  LTR            5' LTR (truncated) (fragment): truncated 5' long terminal repeat (LTR) from HIV-1
   4225..4428    -  promoter       CMV promoter: human cytomegalovirus (CMV) immediate early promoter
   4429..4808    -  enhancer       CMV enhancer: human cytomegalovirus immediate early enhancer
   4963..5015    +  misc_feature   bom (fragment): basis of mobility region from pBR322
   5074..5178    +  promoter       AmpR promoter: bla
   5179..6039    +  CDS            AmpR: β-lactamase; bla; confers resistance to ampicillin, carbenicillin, and related antibiotics
   6210..6798    +  rep_origin     ori: high-copy-number ColE1/pMB1/pBR322/pUC origin of replication
   6981..7073    +  CDS            lacI (fragment): lac repressor; lacI; The lac repressor binds to the lac operator to inhibit transcription in E. coli. This inhibition can be relieved by adding lactose or isopropyl-β-D-thiogalactopyranoside (IPTG).
   7086..7107    +  protein_bind   CAP binding site: CAP binding activates transcription in the presence of cAMP. E. coli catabolite activator protein
   7122..7152    +  promoter       lac promoter: promoter for the E. coli lac operon
   7160..7176    +  protein_bind   lac operator: The lac repressor binds to the lac operator to inhibit transcription in E. coli. This inhibition can be relieved by adding lactose or isopropyl-β-D-thiogalactopyranoside (IPTG). lac repressor encoded by lacI
   7249..7370    -  polyA_signal   SV40 poly(A) signal: SV40 polyadenylation signal
   7365..7523    -  CDS            ble (fragment): BLE_KLEPN - Experimental evidence at protein level: Swiss-Prot protein existence level 1. Binding protein with a strong affinity to the bleomycin family of antibiotics. Binds to CL990; an antimitotic-antibiotic compound. From Klebsiella pneumoniae.
   7547..20      -  CDS            neo (across the origin): KKA2_KLEPN - Also known as kan, nptII. Experimental evidence at protein level: Swiss-Prot protein existence level 1. Resistance to kanamycin, neomycin, paromomycin, ribostamycin, butirosin and gentamicin B. From Klebsiella pneumoniae.
>Addgene plasmid #213299 | GPRC6A-DuET | addgene full sequence | sequence record 430843 | Addgene NGS Result
AATCCATCTTGTTCAATCATGCGAAACGATCCTCATCCTGTCTCTTGATCAGATCCGAAAATGGATATAC
AAGCTCCCGGGAGCTTTTTGCAAAAGCCTAGGCCTCCAAAAAAGCCTCCTCACTACTTCTGGAATAGCTC
AGAGGCAGAGGCGGCCTCGGCCTCTGCATAAATAAAAAAAATTAGTCAGCCATGGGGCGGAGAATGGGCG
GAACTGGGCGGAGTTAGGGGCGGGATGGGCGGAGTTAGGGGCGGGACTATGGTTGCTGACTAATTGAGAT
GCATGCTTTGCATACTTCTGCCTGCTGGGGAGCCTGGGGACTTTCCACACCTGGTTGCTGACTAATTGAG
ATGCATGCTTTGCATACTTCTGCCTGCTGGGGAGCCTGGGGACTTTCCACACCCTAACTGACACACATTC
CACAGAATTAATTCGCGTTAAATTTTTGTTAAATCAGCTCATTTTTTAACCAATAGGCCGAAATCGGCAA
AATCCCTTATAAATCAAAAGAATAGACCGAGATAGGGT
[37 nt withheld, positions 529-565]
AAAGAACGTGGACTCCAACGTCAAAGG
[49 nt withheld, positions 593-641]
T
[91 nt withheld, positions 643-733]
G
[124 nt withheld, positions 735-858]
GGGGATACCCCCTAGAGCCCCAGCTGGTTCTTTCCGCCTCAGAAGCCATAGAGCCCACCGCATCCCCAGC
ATGCCTGCTATTGTCTTCCCAATCCTCCCCCTTGCTGTCCTGCCCCACCCCACCCCCCAGAATAGAATGA
CACCTACTCAGACAATGCGATGCAATTTCCTCATTTTATTAGGAAAGGACAGTGGGAGTGGCACCTTCCA
GGGTCAAGGAAGGCACGGGGGAGGGGCAAACAACAGATGGCTGGCAACTAGAAGGCACAGTCGAGGCTGA
TCAGCGGGTTTAAACGGGCCCTCTAGACTCGAGTTAGGCAGGGGCCACCTGAGAAGTCTCGGTCTTAGAC
ACGGTGGTGCTGGCCTCATCGAATTCACCGGTGCGTCCACCGGTATCGATAATGGAGCTCATCCTCTTCC
TCGGGAGTGTTTTACTCACTGATGTAGCGTTCTCCCGGCAGATGTGGGCAAAGGCCTGGGCCTGCAGGTC
CTTGGATTTCTGCCAAGTTGCGGACTTGCCTGAAGAACTGGGGTTTGTCATAGTAACGTTACCGGACATA
CTGTCCAGACTGGCTGGTGACAGAGCGATACTACTCACACTATGAGAGGAATAGCTGTAAATCATCTTCA
GAAAGGCGGATTTAGTGTTTATCTCTTGTTTGCAAATAATTACATAGCATTTCGGAATGAAGGTGCAGTA
CAGGATGCCGTAATTAGAAATAAGGATCACAATAATCTCTACTGCAGGAACGTATTTCCCGAAGGTGGTG
GCATAGATTGGAATGAAGGTGATCCATGCTATAAAGTAAATCAGCATACCAAAAGTTATGAACTTGGCCT
CGTTATAATTCTCGTACTTCCCCTTAAATGCGAAGATGAAACAGATAAAGGCCAGGATGGCGATATAGCC
CAACATTGTACCAAATGCAAGGATGCTACCCTCCTCGCACTCCAAGATGATAACTCGCGGCAGAGAAACG
TTCACCTCAACGGTAGGTGCGGCGAAGATCAACCACAGGGTGCAAATAACAACCTGGATGCCTGTACAGG
TGAATATGATCAGGATTGGGCGATAGAGACATTTCAAGAACTTCTGCAACTTAGGGTCAAATGAAAATGC
CAGGAGGATCTTGAGGCTCTTTGTCAGGATACAAGATATACACAGGGTAAAGGAGACGCCAAACATAGTC
TGTCTCGTCTTGCAAGTGAAATCCTGGGGCTCTCCGATAAAGAAAGATGTGCTAGCAAAGTTCAAGAAGT
GGCAAAGAAGAATCACATAACAAACCCTCAGACCCCCACTAGACTTCACGACGGGTGTATTAAGATTCCT
GGTGAATATAATCCCCACAACGAGGACGAAAATAATGCCCAGAAGAGACAGGATAAGCAGGAGGATGGCC
AGAGAATCGTTCCAATTCAGATACTCCACCTCCTTCTCGAAGCACATAGTGGACCGCACAGGAGCCCAAT
GGGTTTTATTGTTGCACAACAGACAGTGTGGCATATCTGTCTGGTTTGTATAATGGTTCTCTGGGCAGTT
TTGACACTCGTAACAGCATATGTGCTGGGACCGGGTTGTCTTTTTCATCTGGCCAGGAGAGCATTCTTTA
GAGCATTTACTTTGTATTTGCTTCAGGTTGCGGAACTCATTTTTGGTTTCCTGATCGGGGATGATGAAGA
CGTCGTTTTGCAAGTCGTACTCAGCCATTTTTGTCACTGTCATGTGCCCGTTGATTTCTTTCCACAGGAC
AACGTCATACCCAGTATTGAGATCACCGTGTGCGTCAAAATGAAATGAATTCCACCCATCGGTGAAGGTT
ACGTTCTTCAGCACCCCCAGCAGCTCCCAAGGCTGAAAAGCATTGGGATTTTGGCAGTCTCTGGCCTGGC
ACAGGTCGCGAATTGCGTAGCCGAGGGCGAAAACTGCCAGCTGAATGGAATGAATCAAGCCAGGCTCGGC
GTAGTCCCACAGAAAATCATTCCTCATTACAAAATTCCTCTCGATAGCTTTGTTGGCTTTGTAAGCCAGG
GTCCGTTGGCTGTGGTTGAAGATGCATTGACTGAGATCAGTGTCCTTCACGTAGGCGCAAGCGCTCAAGT
GCATGGCATACTCGTGCAACAGCTTGTGGCTGTCGGATGGGAGCAGATGCAGATTCTGCAAAAATGAGTG
GAAGCTGGAAATGTTGCCTCGTCTGAATGCAAAACCGACCACCTTTCCAATCTTCTTAACGTTAGGTATA
GTGGTGATTTTAGTGGCTGTAGACCAGTTATCAGACGCAATCCACATCTTATTAATATTCATTTCAATTG
CCTTATTGAAGAGGTCGAAAACGTGGAACTGCCTAAGAAAGACTACGATCACGTTAACCTGCGCTTCCAG
AATTATTTTCTTCAGTGTTCGGTTGATTCTGACCTCGATGGTGTTGTCACTCAGAAAGGCTGGCAACACT
TCTTTAAAAGCGATACACACGTTATTAGCTTCAGCCTGGATGATAAATGTGTTCAATGCCAGTCGGCCAT
AGTCATCATCTGTGGTAATAATACCAATCCAATTCCAACCGCTCTTTTGAATCAGGTGAGCCATAGCCTT
GATCTGGTGGAAGTCACTAGGAACCGTCCTCAAGAAGGATGGGAACCGGATTTTGTCACTGAGGATTTCT
GCTGTGCTCTCGTATCCTACTTGGGGCATGAGCTGCAAGTTCAACATCCGGGACACAGCCATTGTAATTT
CAGAGTAGCCGCTTCCGATCACGGCTTTAACCCTGGGCATGTAGGAGGAGTAGTCGCATTTGAATTCAAC
TGTCTCGCGAGAACAATTGAACTTGGACAAAAAGCGAAGTGTAGCGGCCATAGCCACTGTGACTTCTGTG
CAGGTATCATAGATCTCGTACCCCAGCTTGACCCCGGGCAACAGGGTTGAATTATTGATCATTTCAATAC
TATGAATCATTGCCAGGGTCTGCAGAAATACACTGATCTCGAAGCCCACGCATTCTTGGATCTGTGGTCT
TCTTGGAGAGTCCTCGCTACTCAGCATTTTTTCGTGAATAGCAAACAGGCCACCGATAATGATGTGTCCG
GGGCTTGTCGCTGCCACAAAATCATCGGGGGTTTGACACGGTTGGGATGTGGCCAGAATAATCACAAAGC
AAGTAATCAGGATTATCAGAAATGCCATATCGATGCTGGCGTCATCATCGTCCTTGTAGTCGGCGAATAC
CAGGCAGAAGATGTAGCTCAGGGCGATGATCGTCTTCATGGTGGCGCTAAGCTTAAGTTTAAACGCTAGC
CAGCTTGGGTCTCCCTATAGTGAGTCGTATTAATTTCGATAAGCCAGTAAGCAGTGGGTTCTCTAGTTAG
CCAGAGAGCTCTGCTTATATAGACCTCCCACCGTACACGCCTACCGCCCATTTGCGTCAATGGGGCGGAG
TTGTTACGACATTTTGGAAAGTCCCGTTGATTTTGGTGCCAAAACAAACTCCCATTGACGTCAATGGGGT
GGAGACTTGGAAATCCCCGTGAGTCAAACCGCTATCCACGCCCATTGATGTACTGCCAAAACCGCATCAC
CATGGTAATAGCGATGACTAATACGTAGATGTACTGCCAAGTAGGAAAGTCCCATAAGGTCATGTACTGG
GCATAATGCCAGGCGGGCCATTTACCGTCATTGACGTCAATAGGGGGCGTACTTGGCATATGATACACTT
GATGTACTGCCAAGTGGGCAGTTTACCGTAAATACTCCACCCATTGACGTCAATGGAAAGTCCCTATTGG
CGTTACTATGGGAACATACGTCATTATTGACGTCAATGGGCGGGGGTCGTTGGGCGGTCAGCCAGGCGGG
CCATTTACCGTAAGTTATGTAACGCGGAACTCCATATATGGGCTATGAACTAATGACCCCGTAATTGATT
ACTATTAATAACTAGTCAATAATCAATGTCAACGCGTATATCTGGCCCGTACATCGCGAAGCAGCGCAAA
ACGCCTAACCCTAAGCAGATTCTTCATGCAAATGTCGGTCAAGCCTTGCCTTGTTGTAGCTTAAATTTTG
CTCGCGCACTACTCAGCGACCTCCAACACACAAGCAGGGAGCAGATACTGGCTTAACTATGCGGCATCAG
AGCAGATTGTACTGAGAGTGCACCATAGGGGATCGGGAGATCTCCCGATCCGTCGACGTCAGGTGGCACT
TTTCGGGGAAATGTGCGCGGAACCCCTATTTGTTTATTTTTCTAAATACATTCAAATATGTATCCGCTCA
TGAGACAATAACCCTGATAAATGCTTCAATAATATTGAAAAAGGAAGAGTATGAGTATTCAACATTTCCG
TGTCGCCCTTATTCCCTTTTTTGCGGCATTTTGCCTTCCTGTTTTTGCTCACCCAGAAACGCTGGTGAAA
GTAAAAGATGCTGAAGATCAGTTGGGTGCACGAGTGGGTTACATCGAACTGGATCTCAACAGCGGTAAGA
TCCTTGAGAGTTTTCGCCCCGAAGAACGTTTTCCAATGATGAGCACTTTTAAAGTTCTGCTATGTGGCGC
GGTATTATCCCGTATTGACGCCGGGCAAGAGCAACTCGGTCGCCGCATACACTATTCTCAGAATGACTTG
GTTGAGTACTCACCAGTCACAGAAAAGCATCTTACGGATGGCATGACAGTAAGAGAATTATGCAGTGCTG
CCATAACCATGAGTGATAACACTGCGGCCAACTTACTTCTGACAACGATCGGAGGACCGAAGGAGCTAAC
CGCTTTTTTGCACAACATGGGGGATCATGTAACTCGCCTTGATCGTTGGGAACCGGAGCTGAATGAAGCC
ATACCAAACGACGAGCGTGACACCACGATGCCTGTAGCAATGGCAACAACGTTGCGCAAACTATTAACTG
GCGAACTACTTACTCTAGCTTCCCGGCAACAATTAATAGACTGGATGGAGGCGGATAAAGTTGCAGGACC
ACTTCTGCGCTCGGCCCTTCCGGCTGGCTGGTTTATTGCTGATAAATCTGGAGCCGGTGAGCGTGGGTCT
CGCGGTATCATTGCAGCACTGGGGCCAGATGGTAAGCCCTCCCGTATCGTAGTTATCTACACGACGGGGA
GTCAGGCAACTATGGATGAACGAAATAGACAGATCGCTGAGATAGGTGCCTCACTGATTAAGCATTGGTA
ACTGTCAGACCAAGTTTACTCATATATACTTTAGATTGATTTAAAACTTCATTTTTAATTTAAAAGGATC
TAGGTGAAGATCCTTTTTGATAATCTCATGACCAAAATCCCTTAACGTGAGTTTTCGTTCCACTGAGCGT
CAGACCCCGTAGAAAAGATCAAAGGATCTTCTTGAGATCCTTTTTTTCTGCGCGTAATCTGCTGCTTGCA
AACAAAAAAACCACCGCTACCAGCGGTGGTTTGTTTGCCGGATCAAGAGCTACCAACTCTTTTTCCGAAG
GTAACTGGCTTCAGCAGAGCGCAGATACCAAATACCGTTCTTCTAGTGTAGCCGTAGTTAGGCCACCACT
TCAAGAACTCTGTAGCACCGCCTACATACCTCGCTCTGCTAATCCTGTTACCAGTGGCTGCTGCCAGTGG
CGATAAGTCGTGTCTTACCGGGTTGGACTCAAGACGATAGTTACCGGATAAGGCGCAGCGGTCGGGCTGA
ACGGGGGGTTCGTGCACACAGCCCAGCTTGGAGCGAACGACCTACACCGAACTGAGATACCTACAGCGTG
AGCTATGAGAAAGCGCCACGCTTCCCGAAGGGAGAAAGGCGGACAGGTATCCGGTAAGCGGCAGGGTCGG
AACAGGAGAGCGCACGAGGGAGCTTCCAGGGGGAAACGCCTGGTATCTTTATAGTCCTGTCGGGTTTCGC
CACCTCTGACTTGAGCGTCGATTTTTGTGATGCTCGTCAGGGGGGCGGAGCCTATGGAAAAACGCCAGCA
ACGCGGCCTTTTTACGGTTCCTGGCCTTTTGCTGGCCTTTTGCTCACATGTTCTTTCCTGCGTTATCCCC
TGATTCTGTGGATAACCGTATTACCGCCTTTGAGTGAGCTGATACCGCTCGCCGCAGCCGAACGACCGAG
CGCAGCGAGTCAGTGAGCGAGGAAGCGGAAGAGCGCCCAATACGCAAACCGCCTCTCCCCGCGCGTTGGC
CGATTCATTAATGCAGCTGGCACGACAGGTTTCCCGACTGGAAAGCGGGCAGTGAGCGCAACGCAATTAA
TGTGAGTTAGCTCACTCATTAGGCACCCCAGGCTTTACACTTTATGCTTCCGGCTCGTATGTTGTGTGGA
ATTGTGAGCGGATAACAATTTCACACAGGAAACAGCTATGACCATGATTACGCCAAGCTCTAGCTAGAGG
TCGACGGTATACAGACATGATAAGATACATTGATGAGTTTGGACAAACCACAACTAGAATGCAGTGAAAA
AAATGCTTTATTTGTGAAATTTGTGATGCTATTGCTTTATTTGTAACCATTATAAGCTGCAATAAACAAG
TTGGGGTGGGCGAAGAACTCCAGCATGAGATCCCCGCGCTGGAGGATCATCCAGCCGGCGTCCCGGAAAA
CGATTCCGAAGCCCAACCTTTCATAGAAGGCGGCGGTGGAATCGAAATCTCGTGATGGCAGGTTGGGCGT
CGCTTGGTCGGTCATTTCGAACCCCAGAGTCCCGCTCAGAAGAACTCGTCAAGAAGGCGATAGAAGGCGA
TGCGCTGCGAATCGGGAGCGGCGATACCGTAAAGCACGAGGAAGCGGTCAGCCCATTCGCCGCCAAGCTC
TTCAGCAATATCACGGGTAGCCAACGCTATGTCCTGATAGCGGTCCGCCACACCCAGCCGGCCACAGTCG
ATGAATCCAGAAAAGCGGCCATTTTCCACCATGATATTCGGCAAGCAGGCATCGCCATGGGTCACGACGA
GATCCTCGCCGTCGGGCATGCGCGCCTTGAGCCTGGCGAACAGTTCGGCTGGCGCGAGCCCCTGATGCTC
TTCGTCCAGATCATCCTGATCGACAAGACCGGCTTCCATCCGAGTACGTGCTCGCTCGATGCGATGTTTC
GCTTGGTGGTCGAATGGGCAGGTAGCCGGATCAAGCGTATGCAGCCGCCGCATTGCATCAGCCATGATGG
ATACTTTCTCGGCAGGAGCAAGGTGAGATGACAGGAGATCCTGCCCCGGCACTTCGCCCAATAGCAGCCA
GTCCCTTCCCGCTTCAGTGACAACGTCGAGCACAGCTGCGCAAGGAACGCCCGTCGTGGCCAGCCACGAT
AGCCGCGCTGCCTCGTCCTGCAGTTCATTCAGGGCACCGGACAGGTCGGTCTTGACAAAAAGAACCGGGC
GCCCCTGCGCTGACAGCCGGAACACGGCGGCATCAGAGCAGCCGATTGTCTGTTGTGCCCAGTCATAGCC
GAATAGCCTCTCCACCCAAGCGGCCGGAGAACCTGCGTGC
